Addgene plasmid #221655: LAMP1-Halo
Purpose: Lysosomal marker LAMP1 tagged C-terminally with Halo tag
Depositing lab: Erika Holzbaur. Publication: Mitochondrial damage triggers the concerted degradation of negative regulators of neuronal autophagy. Basak B, Holzbaur ELF. Nat Commun. 2025 Aug 9;16(1):7367. doi: 10.1038/s41467-025-62379-5. PubMed 40783388.
Backbone
  Vector backbone: pHTC
  Backbone manufacturer: Promega
  Backbone size w/o insert (bp): 4700
  Total vector size (bp): 4994
  Vector type: Mammalian Expression
  Selectable markers: Neomycin (select with G418)
Growth in bacteria
  Bacterial resistance: Kanamycin, 50 μg/mL
  Growth temperature: 37°C
  Growth strain: DH5alpha
  Copy number: High Copy
Gene/Insert
  Gene/Insert name: LAMP1
  Species: R. norvegicus (rat)
  Insert size (bp): 1200
  GenBank ID: 25328
  Entrez Gene: Lamp1 (a.k.a. LGP120)
  Promoter: CMV
  Tag / fusion protein: HaloTag (C terminal on insert)
  Cloning method: Restriction Enzyme; 5′ cloning site BamH1 (destroyed during cloning); 3′ cloning site Nit1 (not destroyed)
  Sequencing primers: 5′ 5'-GGATTTGCCCATACCGATCAGG
Terms and licenses: Academic/Nonprofit Terms; Industry Terms: Not Available to Industry
Depositor comments: LAMP1 insert recloned from Addgene 1817
How to cite: LAMP1-Halo was a gift from Erika Holzbaur (Addgene plasmid # 221655 ; http://n2t.net/addgene:221655 ; RRID:Addgene_221655)
