[The description below was written by a language model from this plasmid's Addgene catalogue record and pLannotate feature annotations shown in this document.]
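Description:
LAMP1-Halo is a mammalian expression plasmid that produces rat lysosome-associated membrane glycoprotein 1 (Lamp1, also known as LGP120) fused at its C terminus to HaloTag. The catalogue lists the backbone as Promega's pHTC. The annotated arrangement of a dual SV40/bacterial promoter driving NeoR/KanR, an HSV TK polyadenylation signal, an f1 origin and a high-copy ColE1/pUC-type origin shows how the plasmid is maintained. A single Tn5 aminoglycoside phosphotransferase gene gives kanamycin resistance in E. coli through the bla promoter. The same gene gives G418 resistance in mammalian cells through the SV40 enhancer/early promoter. The catalogue's total size of about 5 kb does not match the sequenced record, which is about 6.2 kb. The feature table is the better guide to the actual layout.

The expression cassette consists of the CMV immediate-early enhancer and promoter, a remnant of a multiple cloning site, the roughly 1.2 kb LAMP1 coding sequence, and then the HaloTag open reading frame. An SV40 polyadenylation signal terminates the transcript. Small fragments annotated downstream of the tag (T7 terminator, a solubility-tag fragment, a large T antigen fragment) appear to be backbone remnants or partial annotation matches rather than functional parts. The LAMP1 insert was recloned from an earlier deposited LAMP1 plasmid.

HaloTag is a modified bacterial dehalogenase that bonds covalently to chloroalkane ligands, so the fusion can be labelled in living cells with cell-permeable fluorescent ligands of a chosen colour. The construct is intended as a lysosomal marker for imaging lysosomes and late endosomal compartments, and the associated work concerns neuronal autophagy after mitochondrial damage.
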