Features (pLannotate 1.2.2; 17 found; start..end, strand, type, name):
    653..1010    -  promoter       SV40 promoter: SV40 enhancer and early promoter
   1012..1116    -  promoter       AmpR promoter: bla
   1143..1571    +  rep_origin     f1 ori (sequence partly withheld): f1 bacteriophage origin of replication; arrow indicates direction of (+) strand synthesis
   1605..1726    -  polyA_signal   SV40 poly(A) signal: SV40 polyadenylation signal
   1749..1832    -  CDS            large T antigen (fragment): large T antigen from SV40 (simian virus 40)
   1846..1865    -  terminator     T7 terminator (fragment): transcription terminator for bacteriophage T7 RNA polymerase
   1873..1922    -  CDS            SET1 (fragment): solubility-enhancement tag derived from T7 phage gene 10B
   1952..2835    -  CDS            HaloTag® (fragment): modified bacterial dehalogenase that forms covalent bonds with chloroalkane derivatives
   2848..4068    -  CDS            LAMP1: rat lysosome-associated membrane glycoprotein 1
   4076..4120    -  misc_feature   MCS (fragment): multiple cloning site
   4143..4346    -  promoter       CMV promoter: human cytomegalovirus (CMV) immediate early promoter
   4347..4650    -  enhancer       CMV enhancer: human cytomegalovirus immediate early enhancer
   4825..5413    -  rep_origin     ori: high-copy-number ColE1/pMB1/pBR322/pUC origin of replication
   5635..5651    +  polyA_signal   bGH poly(A) signal (fragment): bovine growth hormone polyadenylation signal
   5742..5789    -  polyA_signal   HSV TK poly(A) signal: herpes simplex virus thymidine kinase polyadenylation signal (Cole and Stacy, 1985)
   5848..6000    -  CDS            ble (fragment): BLE_KLEPN - Experimental evidence at protein level: Swiss-Prot protein existence level 1. Binding protein with a strong affinity to the bleomycin family of antibiotics. Binds to CL990; an antimitotic-antibiotic compound. From Klebsiella pneumoniae.
   6021..618     -  CDS            NeoR/KanR (across the origin): aminoglycoside phosphotransferase from Tn5; aph(3')-II (or nptII); confers resistance to neomycin, kanamycin, and G418 (Geneticin®)
>Addgene plasmid #221655 | LAMP1-Halo | addgene full sequence | sequence record 490777 | Addgene NGS Result
GAATCCAGAAAAGCGGCCATTTTCCACCATGATATTCGGCAAGCAGGCATCGCCATGGGTCACGACGAGA
TCCTCGCCGTCGGGCATGCTCGCCTTGAGCCTGGCGAACAGTTCGGCTGGCGCGAGCCCCTGATGCTCTT
CGTCCAGATCATCCTGATCGACAAGACCGGCTTCCATCCGAGTACGTGCTCGCTCGATGCGATGTTTCGC
TTGGTGGTCGAATGGGCAGGTAGCCGGATCAAGCGTATGCAGCCGCCGCATTGCATCAGCCATGATGGAT
ACTTTCTCGGCAGGAGCAAGGTGAGATGACAGGAGATCCTGCCCCGGCACTTCGCCCAATAGCAGCCAGT
CCCTTCCCGCTTCAGTGACAACGTCGAGCACAGCTGCGCAAGGAACGCCCGTCGTGGCCAGCCACGATAG
CCGCGCTGCCTCGTCTTGCAGTTCATTCAGGGCACCGGACAGGTCGGTCTTGACAAAAAGAACCGGGCGC
CCCTGCGCTGACAGCCGGAACACGGCGGCATCAGAGCAGCCGATTGTCTGTTGTGCCCAGTCATAGCCGA
ATAGCCTCTCCACCCAAGCGGCCGGAGAACCTGCGTGCAATCCATCTTGTTCAATCATGCGAAACGATCC
TCATCCTGTCTCTTGATCGATCTTTGCAAAAGCCTAGGCCTCCAAAAAAGCCTCCTCACTACTTCTGGAA
TAGCTCAGAGGCCGAGGCGGCCTCGGCCTCTGCATAAATAAAAAAAATTAGTCAGCCATGGGGCGGAGAA
TGGGCGGAACTGGGCGGAGTTAGGGGCGGGATGGGCGGAGTTAGGGGCGGGACTATGGTTGCTGACTAAT
TGAGATGCATGCTTTGCATACTTCTGCCTGCTGGGGAGCCTGGGGACTTTCCACACCTGGTTGCTGACTA
ATTGAGATGCATGCTTTGCATACTTCTGCCTGCTGGGGAGCCTGGGGACTTTCCACACCCTAACTGACAC
ACATTCCACAGCTGGTTCTTTCCGCCTCAGGACTCTTCCTTTTTCAATATTATTGAAGCATTTATCAGGG
TTATTGTCTCATGAGCGGATACATATTTGAATGTATTTAGAAAAATAAACAAATAGGGGTTCCGCGCACA
TTTCCCCGAAAAGTGCCACCTG
[124 nt withheld, positions 1143-1266]
C
[91 nt withheld, positions 1268-1358]
A
[49 nt withheld, positions 1360-1408]
CCTTTGACGTTGGAGTCCACGTTCTTT
[37 nt withheld, positions 1436-1472]
ACCCTATCTCGGTCTATTCTTTTGATTTATAAGGGATTTTGCCGATTTCGGCCTATTGGTTAAAAAATGA
GCTGATTTAACAAAAATTTAACGCGAATTTTAACAAAATATTAACGCTTACAATTTACGCCTTAAGATAC
ATTGATGAGTTTGGACAAACCACAACTAGAATGCAGTGAAAAAAATGCTTTATTTGTGAAATTTGTGATG
CTATTGCTTTATTTGTAACCATTATAAGCTGCAATAAACAAGTTAACAACAACAATTGCATTCATTTTAT
GTTTCAGGTTCAGGGGGAGGTGTGGGAGGTTTTTTAAAGCAAGTAAAACCTCTACAAATGTGGTATGGCT
GATTATGATCTAGAGTCGCGGCCGCCCCAAGGGGTTATGCTAGTTATTGCTCAGCGGTGGCAGCAGCCAA
CTCAGCTTCCTTTCGGGCTTTGTTAGCAGCCGGATCAGCTTGCATGCCAATTCTATTAACCGGAAATCTC
CAGAGTAGACAGCCAGCGCGCGATCTCGCTGCCGATCAGGTCCGGGTTGTCTTCTTGCAGCAGATTCAGA
CCCGGGCCGATGTCCACAGCCTTGCAGTTAGGCAGGCTTTTGGCCAGGCGAGCGGCTTCGGCCGGTGGGA
TCAGAACGCCTGGGGTGCCCCAGAACAGCAGCTTCGGGACAGGGGACTGGTGCAGCCAGTCCATGTATTC
TTCGACCAGCGCGACGATGTTCGCTGGCTCACCGGCGATTGGCAGCTCGTTTGGGAAGCGCCACAGTGGC
TCGCGGTCAACAGGATTCAGGAACGGCTCGCGGTAATGGTCCATCTCGACTTCAGTCAGCGGGCGGACGA
CACCCATCGGCAGCGTACCCTCGATAAAAACGTTCTGATCGATGATCAGCTTGCGGCCGACGTCGGTGGT
GCGGAAGGCCTGGAAGGTCTCGCGGGCAAATTCTGGCCATTCGTCCCAGGTCGGGATAGGGCGGATGAAC
TCCATAAATGCAATACCTTTGACGCGCTCTGGATTGCGCTTGGCCCAGTGGAAACCCAGAGCGGAGCCCC
AGTCGTGAATGACCAGGACGACCTCTTCCAGACCCAGGGCTTCGATGAAGGCATCCATGAAGCGGACGTG
GTCGTCGAAGAAATAACCCAGGTCTGGTTTGTCGGATTTGCCCATACCGATCAGGTCTGGAGCAATGCAG
CGATGGGTCGGTGCAACATGCGGGATGATGTTGCGCCACACGTAGGAGGAGGTCGGGTTACCGTGCAGGA
ACAGCACAGGGGTGCCATCGCGCGGACCAACATCGACGTAGTGCATGCGCTCGCCCAGGACTTCCACATA
ATGGGGGTCGAATGGAAAGCCAGTACCGATTTCGGATCGATCCCGGATGGTCTGATAGCCCGCGTGACTC
CTCTTCCTGCCGATGAGGTAGGCGATGAGGACGATGAGGACCAGCCCTGCCAGGGCCCCGCCCACAGCAA
TGGGGATCAGCATGTTGTTACCGTCCTGTACACACTCTTCCACAGACCCAAACCTGTCACTTTCTACCCT
GAAAGCCTGGACTTGCACGCTGAAGACATTGAGGGCGAGCGCCTTGCTGACAAAGATGTGCTCCTCACTG
TTGCACTTGTATGAGTTGCCGACACTGGCCTGAAGAGCTTTCAGGGAATAGTTGGAGGTGCTGAACGTGG
GCTCTATGGCATCAGGAAGAGTCATGTTCAACTGAACTCCTTGCAGGAAAAACAGGCTAGAAGTGGCATT
CATCCCAAACTGCAGCTCCAGGACTCTGCTCTTGTTCCCCACCTTCAGGGTCACCAACTGGGCACCGCAA
GTCCCACTATATTTGTCACTTGGGTTGATGTTGAATGCTCTGGTCACAGTCGTGTTGTCCTTCTTCATGT
AGGTGATGTTGAGTTGCAGTGCCATAGAGGCCAGCAGGCAGGTTCCATTGTCACCAGTCACATTGTACTT
GGACACACTGGGGTTTGTGGGCACGAGTGGTGGTGAGGGGCTGGGTGGCCCAGTAGTTGGGGAAGGTTGA
TCCTGTGGGCAGCGTGTCTCTTCCTTGCTGAAGTTGCTACTCGGCAGGTAGGCCTGGATAGTAGCGTCCC
AGAGCACAATGGTCACATTCTTCATGTAGACCCTGATGTCGCTGACACATCGGTATGTTTTGTTGATGTC
TGCCTTGATGTCAGTTGTGGAATCCACAGTGTCGGGCCCTTTGGAGCTGGCATTGGGAAAGAATTGTGTG
TCTGACAGGTTATATGTGAAATACATGTGCTGGACACTGTAACGTGTTGTGTTTTTTGTGAAGGTGAGTT
TCAGTAAATATCCTTCTCCAAAGGTGATTGCGAGGGTGGGCTCAGAAGCATTCTTTTCACCACAAGAGCT
GCTATTCTTCAGGACTTCTGCAGAGGCTGGCAGGGTCATATTCGAGACCTTAGAAACATGTCCAGCCTCA
TAGGTGGTCAGAAAGGAGGCAGAGAAGCTGGCCATTATACACGCTGTGCCGTTGTTGTCTTTCACCTCGA
ACAGTGCTGGGGCGCTGTGTGCAAGGCCTGCCAGCAGCAACAGGAGCAGCGGCCGCCGGGCGCCCGGGGC
CGCCATGGTGGCGAGAATTCGAAGCTTGAGCTCGAGATCTGAGTCCGGTAGCGCTAGCGGATCTGACGGT
TCACTAAACCAGCTCTGCTTATATAGACCTCCCACCGTACACGCCTACCGCCCATTTGCGTCAATGGGGC
GGAGTTGTTACGACATTTTGGAAAGTCCCGTTGATTTTGGTGCCAAAACAAACTCCCATTGACGTCAATG
GGGTGGAGACTTGGAAATCCCCGTGAGTCAAACCGCTATCCACGCCCATTGATGTACTGCCAAAACCGCA
TCACCATGGTAATAGCGATGACTAATACGTAGATGTACTGCCAAGTAGGAAAGTCCCATAAGGTCATGTA
CTGGGCATAATGCCAGGCGGGCCATTTACCGTCATTGACGTCAATAGGGGGCGTACTTGGCATATGATAC
ACTTGATGTACTGCCAAGTGGGCAGTTTACCGTAAATACTCCACCCATTGACGTCAATGGAAAGTCCCTA
TTGGCGTTACTATGGGAACATACGTCATTATTGACGTCAATGGGCGGGGGTCGTTGGGCGGTCAGCCAGG
CGGGCCATTTACCGTAAGTTATGTAACGCGGAACTCCATATATGGGCTATGAACTAATGACCCCGTAATT
GATTACTATTAATAACTAATGCATGGCGGTAATACGGTTATCCACAGAATCAGGGGATAACGCAGGAAAG
AACATGTGAGCAAAAGGCCAGCAAAAGGCCAGGAACCGTAAAAAGGCCGCGTTGCTGGCGTTTTTCCATA
GGCTCCGCCCCCCTGACGAGCATCACAAAAATCGACGCTCAAGTCAGAGGTGGCGAAACCCGACAGGACT
ATAAAGATACCAGGCGTTTCCCCCTGGAAGCTCCCTCGTGCGCTCTCCTGTTCCGACCCTGCCGCTTACC
GGATACCTGTCCGCCTTTCTCCCTTCGGGAAGCGTGGCGCTTTCTCATAGCTCACGCTGTAGGTATCTCA
GTTCGGTGTAGGTCGTTCGCTCCAAGCTGGGCTGTGTGCACGAACCCCCCGTTCAGCCCGACCGCTGCGC
CTTATCCGGTAACTATCGTCTTGAGTCCAACCCGGTAAGACACGACTTATCGCCACTGGCAGCAGCCACT
GGTAACAGGATTAGCAGAGCGAGGTATGTAGGCGGTGCTACAGAGTTCTTGAAGTGGTGGCCTAACTACG
GCTACACTAGAAGAACAGTATTTGGTATCTGCGCTCTGCTGAAGCCAGTTACCTTCGGAAAAAGAGTTGG
TAGCTCTTGATCCGGCAAACAAACCACCGCTGGTAGCGGTGGTTTTTTTGTTTGCAAGCAGCAGATTACG
CGCAGAAAAAAAGGATCTCAAGAAGATCCTTTGATCTTTTCTACGGGGTCTGACGCTCAGTGGAACGAAA
ACTCACGTTAAGGGATTTTGGTCATGAGATTATCAAAAAGGATCTTCACCTAGATCCTTTTAAATTAAAA
ATGAAGTTTTAAATCAATCTAAAGTATATATGAGTAACCTGAGGCTATGGCAGGGCCTGCCGCCCCGACG
TTGGCTGCGAGCCCTGGGCCTTCACCCGAACTTGGGGGGTGGGGTGGGGAAAAGGAAGAAACGCGGGCGT
ATTGGCCCCAATGGGGTCTCGGTGGGGTATCGACAGAGTGCCAGCCCTGGGACCGAACCCCGCGTTTATG
AACAAACGACCCAACACCGTGCGTTTTATTCTGTCTTTTTATTGCCGTCATAGCGCGGGTTCCTTCCGGT
ATTGTCTCCTTCCGTGTTTCAGTTAGCCTCCCCCTAGGGTGGGCGAAGAACTCCAGCATGAGATCCCCGC
GCTGGAGGATCATCCAGCCGGCGTCCCGGAAAACGATTCCGAAGCCCAACCTTTCATAGAAGGCGGCGGT
GGAATCGAAATCTCGTGATGGCAGGTTGGGCGTCGCTTGGTCGGTCATTTCGAACCCCAGAGTCCCGCTC
AGAAGAACTCGTCAAGAAGGCGATAGAAGGCGATGCGCTGCGAATCGGGAGCGGCGATACCGTAAAGCAC
GAGGAAGCGGTCAGCCCATTCGCCGCCAAGCTCTTCAGCAATATCACGGGTAGCCAACGCTATGTCCTGA
TAGCGGTCCGCCACACCCAGCCGGCCACAGTCGAT
